>Addgene plasmid #49299 | pGGEV_4_XcmI-LacZ | depositor full sequence | sequence record 72931 | Full Sequence
AAATTGTAAACGTTAATATTTTGTTAAAATTCGCGTTAAATTTTTGTTAAATCAGCTCATTTTTTAACCA
ATAGGCCGAAATCGGCAAAATCCCTTATAAATCAAAAGAATAGACCGAGATAGGGT
[37 nt withheld, positions 127-163]
AAAGAACGTGGACTCCAACGTCAAAGG
[49 nt withheld, positions 191-239]
T
[91 nt withheld, positions 241-331]
G
[124 nt withheld, positions 333-456]
CCCATTCGCCATTCAGGCTACGCAACTGTTGGGAAGGGCGATCGGTGCGGGCCTCTTCGCTATTACGCCA
GGGCGCCTCCCCCATTGACGTCAATTACGGTAAATGGCCCGCCTGGCTCAATGCCCATTGACGTCAATAG
GACCACCCACCATTGACGTCAATGGGATGGCTCATTGCCCATTCATATCCGTTCTCACGCCCCCTATTGA
CGTCAATGACGGTAAATGGCCCACTTGGCAGTACATCAATATCTATTAATAGTAACTTGGCAAGTACATT
ACTATTGGAAGTACGCCAGGGTACATTGGCAGTACTCCCATTGACGTCAATGGCGGTAAATGGCCCGCGA
TGGCTGCCAAGTACATCCCCATTGACGTCAATGGGGAGGGGCAATGACGCAAATGGGCGTTCCATTGACG
TAAATGGGCGGTAGGCGTGCCTAATGGGAGGTCTATATAAGCAATGCTCGTTTAGGGAACCGCCATTCTG
CCTGGGGACGTCGGAGCAAGCTTGATTTAGGTGACACTATAGAGGTCTCAACTACCGGATCCAGCGGTGG
CGTGGCGCGCTTAATGCGCCGCTACAGGGCGCGTCCATTCGCCATTCAGGCTGCGCAACTGTTGGGAAGG
GCGATCGGTGCGGGCCTCTTCGCTATTACGCCAGCTGGCGAAAGGGGGATGTGCTGCAAGGCGATTAAGT
TGGGTAACGCCAGGGTTTTCCCAGTCACGACGTTGTAAAACGACGGCCAGTGAATTGTAATACGACTCAC
TATAGGGCGAATTGGGCCCGACGTCGCATGCTCCCGGCCGCCATGGCGGCCGCGGGAATTCGATATCACT
AGTGAATTCGCGGCCGCCTGCAGGTCGACCATATGGGAGAGCTCCCAACGCGTTGGATGCATAGCTTGAG
TATTCTATAGTGTCACCTAAATAGCTTGGCGTAATCATGGTCATAGCTGTTTCCTGTGTGAAATTGTTAT
CCGCTCACAATTCCACACAACATACGAGCCGGAAGCATAAAGTGTAAAGCCTGGGGTGCCTAATGAGTGA
GCTAACTCACATTAATTGCGTTGCGCTCACTGCCCGCTTTCCAGTCGGGAAACCTGTCGTGCCAGCTGCA
TTAATGAATCGGCCAACGCGCGGGGAGAGGCGGTTTGCGTATTGGGCGCTCTTCCGCTTCCTCGCTCACT
GACTCGCTGCGCTCGCCACGCCACCGCTGGTACCCTGCTGAGACCCTCATCCTCCCGGGTAACTAAGTAA
GGATCTCGACCGATCCTGAGAACTTCAGGGTGAGTTTGGGGACCCTTGATTGTTCTTTCTTTTTCGCTAT
TGTAAAATTCATGTTATATGGAGGGGGCAAAGTTTTCAGGGTGTTGTTTAGAATGGGAAGATGTCCCTTG
TATCACCATGGACCCTCATGATAATTTTGTTTCTTTCACTTTCTACTCTGTTGACAACCATTGTCTCCTC
TTATTTTCTTTTCATTTTCTGTAACTTTTTCGTTAAACTTTAGCTTGCATTTGTAACGAATTTTTAAATT
CACTTTTGTTTATTTGTCAGATTGTAAGTACTTTCTCTAATCACTTTTTTTTCAAGGCAATCAGGGTATA
TTATATTGTACTTCAGCACAGTTTTAGAGAACAATTGTTATAATTAAATGATAAGGTAGAATATTTCTGC
ATATAAATTCTGGCTGGCGTGGAAATATTCTTATTGGTAGAAACAACTACACCCTGGTCATCATCCTGCC
TTTCTCTTTATGGTTACAATGATATACACTGTTTGAGATGAGGATAAAATACTCTGAGTCCAAACCGGGC
CCCTCTGCTAACCATGTTCATGCCTTCTTCTCTTTCCTACAGCTCCTGGGCAACGTGCTGGTTGTTGTGC
TGTCTCATCATTTTGGCAAAGAATTAATTCCTCGACGGATCGTAGATCCAGACATGATAAGATACATTGA
TGAGTTTGGACAAACCACAACTAGAATGCAGTGAAAAAAATGCTTTATTTGTGAAATTTGTGATGCTATT
GCTTTATTTGTAACCATTATAAGCTGCAATAAACAAGTTAACAACAACAATTGCATTCATTTTATGTTTC
AGGTTCAGGGGGAGGTGTGGGAGGTTTTTTAATTCGCGGCCGCTCTAGAACTAGTCTGCATTAATGAATC
GGCCAACGCGCGGGGAGAGGCGGTTTGCGTATTGGGCGCTCTTCCGCTTCCTCGCTCACTGACTCGCTGC
GCTCGGTCGTTCGGCTGCGGCGAGCGGTATCAGCTCACTCAAAGGCGGTAATACGGTTATCCACAGAATC
AGGGGATAACGCAGGAAAGAACATGTGAGCAAAAGGCCAGCAAAAGGCCAGGAACCGTAAAAAGGCCGCG
TTGCTGGCGTTTTTCCATAGGCTCGGCCCCCCTGACGAGCATCACAAAAATCGACGCTCAAGTCAGAGGT
GGCGAAACCCGACAGGACTATAAAGATACCAGGCGTTCCCCCCTGGAAGCTCCCTCGTGCGCTCTCCTGT
TCCGACCCTGCCGCTTACCGGATACCTGTCCGCCTTTCTCCCTTCGGGAAGCGTGGCGCTTTCTCAATGC
TCACGCTGTAGGTATCTCAGTTCGGTGTAGGTCGTTCGCTCCAAGCTGGGCTGTGTGCACGAACCCCCCG
TTCAGCCCGACCGCTGCGCCTTATCCGGTAACTATCGTCTTGAGTCCAACCCGGTAAGACACGACTTATC
GCCACTGGCAGCAGCCACTGGTAACAGGATTAGCAGAGCGAGGTATGTAGGCGGTGCTACAGAGTTCTTG
AAGTGGTGGCCTAACTACGGCTACACTAGAAGGACAGTATTTGGTATCTGCGCTCTGCTGAAGCCAGTTA
CCTTCGGAAAAAGAGTTGGTAGCTCTTGATCCGGCAAACAAACCACCGCTGGTAGCGGTGGTTTTTTTGT
TTGCAAGCAGCAGATTACGCGCAGAAAAAAAGGATCTCAAGAAGATCCTTTGATCTTTTCTACGGGGTCT
GACGCTCAGTGGAACGAAAACTCACGTTAAGGGATTTTGGTCATGAGATTATCAAAAAGGATCTTCACCT
AGATCCTTTTAAATTAAAAATGAAGTTTTAAATCAATCTAAAGTATATATGAGTAAACTTGGTCTGACAG
TTACCAATGCTTAATCAGTGAGGCACCTATCTCAGCGATCTGTCTATTTCGTTCATCCATAGTTGCCTGA
CTGCCCGTCGTGTAGATAACTACGATACGGGAGGGCTTACCATCTGGCCCCAGTGCTGCAATGATACCGC
GGGACCCACGCTCACCGGCTCCAGATTTATCAGCAATAAACCAGCCAGCCGGAAGGGCCGAGCGCAGAAG
TGGTCCTGCAACTTTATCCGCCTCCATCCAGTCTATTAATTGTTGCCGGGAAGCTAGAGTAAGTAGTTCG
CCAGTTAATAGTTTGCGCAACGTTGTTGCCATTGCTACAGGCATCGTGGTGTCACGCTCGTCGTTTGGTA
TGGCTTCATTCAGCTCCGGTTCCCAACGATCAAGGCGAGTTACATGATCCCCCATGTTGTGAAAAAAAGC
GGTTAGCTCCTTCGGTCCTCCGATCGTTGTCAGAAGTAAGTTGGCCGCAGTGTTATCACTCATGCTTATG
GCAGCACTGCATAATTCTCTTACTGTCATGCCATCCGTAAGATGCTTTTCTGTGACTGGTGAGTACTCAA
CCAAGTCATTCTGAGAATAGTGTATGCGGCGACCGAGTTGCTCTTGCCCGGCGTCAATACGGGATAATAC
CGCGCCACATAGCAGAACTTTAAAAGTGCTCATCATTGGAAAACGTTCTTCGGGGCGAAAACTCTCAAGG
ATCTTACCGCTGTTGAGATCCAGTTCGATGTAACCCACTCGTGCACCCAACTGATCTTCAGCATCTTTTA
CTTTCACCAGCGTTTCTGGGTGAGCAAAAACAGGAAGGCAAAATGCCGCAAAAAAGGGAATAAGGGCGAC
ACGGAAATGTTGAATACTCATACTCTTCCTTTTTCAATATTATTGAAGCATTTATCAGGGTTATTGTCTC
ATGAGCGGATACATATTTGAATGTATTTAGAAAAATAAACAAATAGGGGTTCCGCGCACATTTCCCCGAA
AAGTGCCACCTG
Features (pLannotate 1.2.2; 22 found; start..end, strand, type, name):
      1..456     -  rep_origin     f1 ori (sequence partly withheld): f1 bacteriophage origin of replication; arrow indicates direction of (+) strand synthesis
    461..527     -  CDS            lacZα (fragment): LacZα fragment of β-galactosidase; lacZ fragment
    528..936     +  promoter       CMV IE94 promoter (fragment): enhancer/promoter region of simian cytomegalovirus major immediate early transcription unit IE94
    971..989     +  promoter       SP6 promoter: promoter for bacteriophage SP6 RNA polymerase
   1022..1050    -  rep_origin     f1 ori (fragment): f1 bacteriophage origin of replication; arrow indicates direction of (+) strand synthesis
   1054..1211    -  CDS            lacZα (fragment): LacZα fragment of β-galactosidase; lacZ fragment
   1214..1232    +  promoter       T7 promoter: promoter for bacteriophage T7 RNA polymerase
   1296..1358    -  CDS            VESPI_VESMG (fragment): Experimental evidence at protein level: Swiss-Prot protein existence level 1. Shows contractile activity on isolated ileum smooth muscle. From Vespa magnifica (Hornet).
   1370..1388    -  promoter       SP6 promoter: promoter for bacteriophage SP6 RNA polymerase
   1430..1446    -  protein_bind   lac operator: The lac repressor binds to the lac operator to inhibit transcription in E. coli. This inhibition can be relieved by adding lactose or isopropyl-β-D-thiogalactopyranoside (IPTG). lac repressor encoded by lacI
   1454..1484    -  promoter       lac promoter: promoter for the E. coli lac operon
   1499..1520    -  protein_bind   CAP binding site: CAP binding activates transcription in the presence of cAMP. E. coli catabolite activator protein
   1533..1625    -  CDS            lacI (fragment): lac repressor; lacI; The lac repressor binds to the lac operator to inhibit transcription in E. coli. This inhibition can be relieved by adding lactose or isopropyl-β-D-thiogalactopyranoside (IPTG).
   1627..1661    -  rep_origin     RSF ori (fragment): Plasmids containing the RSF 1030 origin of replication can be propagated in E. coli cells that contain additional plasmids with compatible origins.
   1746..2318    +  intron         β-globin intron: intron from rabbit β-globin gene
   2316..2381    +  CDS            HBB (fragment): HBB_LEPEU - Experimental evidence at protein level: Swiss-Prot protein existence level 1. Involved in oxygen transport from the lung to the various peripheral tissues. From Lepus europaeus (European hare).
   2391..2525    -  polyA_signal   SV40 poly(A) signal: SV40 polyadenylation signal
   2592..2611    +  misc_feature   MCS (fragment): pBluescript multiple cloning site
   2612..2665    -  CDS            lacI (fragment): lac repressor; lacI; The lac repressor binds to the lac operator to inhibit transcription in E. coli. This inhibition can be relieved by adding lactose or isopropyl-β-D-thiogalactopyranoside (IPTG).
   2848..3436    -  rep_origin     ori: high-copy-number ColE1/pMB1/pBR322/pUC origin of replication
   3607..4467    -  CDS            AmpR: β-lactamase; bla; confers resistance to ampicillin, carbenicillin, and related antibiotics
   4468..4572    -  promoter       AmpR promoter: bla
