[The description below was written by a language model from this plasmid's Addgene catalogue record and pLannotate feature annotations shown in this document.]
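Description:
pGGEV_4_XcmI-LacZ is an empty entry vector for the Golden GATEway cloning system, a combinatorial scheme in which fragments held in numbered entry vectors are joined in a fixed order by Golden Gate assembly to build fusion and recombination constructs. This plasmid occupies position 4 of that series. It is built on a pBluescript backbone and is maintained in E. coli at high copy number through a ColE1/pUC-type origin, with selection by the β-lactamase (AmpR) gene under its own promoter. An f1 phage origin inherited from pBluescript is also present.

No gene of interest is recorded, since the vector is meant to receive one. The cloning region instead carries a bacterial lacZα cassette, annotated in reverse orientation with a CAP binding site, lac promoter, lac operator and a lacZα fragment. This most likely serves as a blue/white screening stuffer that is lost when a fragment is inserted. The name points to XcmI sites flanking the cassette, but neither these nor the type IIS sites used for Golden Gate assembly are annotated in the feature table, so their arrangement cannot be confirmed from the record. T7 and SP6 phage promoters sit near the cassette.

The sequence also contains several eukaryotic elements around the lacZ region: a fragment of the simian CMV IE94 enhancer/promoter, a rabbit β-globin intron with a short stretch of β-globin coding sequence, and an SV40 polyadenylation signal in reverse orientation. The catalogue entry does not explain their role. Several other hits (short lacI, RSF ori and second f1 ori fragments, and a hornet peptide match) are probably residual sequence or spurious annotation rather than functional parts.
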