Addgene plasmid #49299: pGGEV_4_XcmI-LacZ
Purpose: (Empty Backbone) Golden Gate entry vector at position 4, LacZ
Depositing lab: Joachim Wittbrodt. Depositing organization: Universitaet Heidelberg. Publication: Golden GATEway cloning--a combinatorial approach to generate fusion and recombination constructs. Kirchmaier S, Lust K, Wittbrodt J. PLoS One. 2013 Oct 7;8(10):e76117. doi: 10.1371/journal.pone.0076117. PubMed 24116091.
Backbone
  Vector backbone: pBluescript
  Backbone manufacturer: Stratagene
  Vector type: cloning vector
Growth in bacteria
  Bacterial resistance: Ampicillin, 100 μg/mL
  Growth temperature: 37°C
  Growth strain: DH5alpha
  Copy number: High Copy
Gene/Insert
  Gene/Insert name: None
Terms and licenses: Academic/Nonprofit Terms; Industry Terms: Not Available to Industry
How to cite: pGGEV_4_XcmI-LacZ was a gift from Joachim Wittbrodt (Addgene plasmid # 49299 ; http://n2t.net/addgene:49299 ; RRID:Addgene_49299)
