>Addgene plasmid #49299 | pGGEV_4_XcmI-LacZ | addgene partial sequence | sequence record 75902 | CMV-F 5'-CGCAAATGGGCGGTAGGCGTG-3'
CTGCCTGGGGACGTCGGAGCAAGCTTGATTTAGGTGACACTATAGAGGTCTCAACTACCGGATCCAGCGG
TGGCGTGGCGCGCTTAATGCGCCGCTACAGGGCGCGTCCATTCGCCATTCAGGCTGCGCAACTGTTGGGA
AGGGCGATCGGTGCGGGCCTCTTCGCTATTACGCCAGCTGGCGAAAGGGGGATGTGCTGCAAGGCGATTA
AGTTGGGTAACGCCAGGGTTTTCCCAGTCACGACGTTGTAAAACGACGGCCAGTGAATTGTAATACGACT
CACTATAGGGCGAATTGGGCCCGACGTCGCATGCTCCCGGCCGCCATGGCGGCCGCGGGAATTCGATATC
ACTAGTGAATTCGCGGCCGCCTGCAGGTCGACCATATGGGAGAGCTCCCAACGCGTTGGATGCATAGCTT
GAGTATTCTATAGTGTCACCTAAATAGCTTGGCGTAATCATGGTCATAGCTGTTTCCTGTGTGAAATTGT
TATCCGCTCACAATTCCACACAACATACGAGCCGGAAGCATAAAGTGTAAAGCCTGGGGTGCCTAATGAG
TGAGCTAACTCACATTAATTGCGTTGCGCTCACTGCCCGCTTTCCAGTCGGGAAACCTGTCGTGCCAGCT
GCATTAATGAATCGGCCAACGCGCGGGGAGAGGCGGTTTGCGTATTGGGCGCTCTTCCGCTTCCTCGCTC
ACTGACTCGCTGCGCTCGCCACGCCACCGCTGGTACCCTGCTGAGACCCTCATCCTCCCGGGTAACTAA
